LOCUS       Exported 8323 bp ds-DNA circular SYN 13-MAY-2021
DEFINITION  3rd generation lentiviral gRNA plasmid targeting human GK.
ACCESSION   .
VERSION     .
KEYWORDS    GK gRNA (BRDN0001148115)
SOURCE      synthetic DNA construct
  ORGANISM  synthetic DNA construct
REFERENCE   1 (bases 1 to 8323)
  AUTHORS   Doench JG, Fusi N, Sullender M, Hegde M, Vaimberg EW, Donovan KF,
            Smith I, Tothova Z, Wilen C, Orchard R, Virgin HW, Listgarten J,
            Root DE
  TITLE     Optimized sgRNA design to maximize activity and minimize off-target
            effects of CRISPR-Cas9.
  JOURNAL   Nat Biotechnol. 2016 Jan 18. doi: 10.1038/nbt.3437.
  PUBMED    26780180
REFERENCE   2 (bases 1 to 8323)
  AUTHORS   .
  TITLE     Direct Submission
  JOURNAL   Exported May 13, 2021 from SnapGene Server 1.1.58
            http://www.snapgene.com
FEATURES             Location/Qualifiers
     source          1..8323
                     /organism="synthetic DNA construct"
                     /mol_type="other DNA"
     promoter        87..1265
                     /label=EF-1-alpha promoter
                     /note="strong constitutive promoter for human elongation
                     factor EF-1-alpha"
     intron          318..1256
                     /label=EF-1-alpha intron A
                     /note="intron upstream of the start codon of human
                     EF-1-alpha"
     primer_bind     1213..1233
                     /label=EF1a-F
                     /note="Human elongation factor-1a promoter, forward primer"
     CDS             1278..1877
                     /codon_start=1
                     /gene="pac from Streptomyces alboniger"
                     /product="puromycin N-acetyltransferase"
                     /label=PuroR
                     /note="confers resistance to puromycin"
                     /translation="MTEYKPTVRLATRDDVPRAVRTLAAAFADYPATRHTVDPDRHIER
                     VTELQELFLTRVGLDIGKVWVADDGAAVAVWTTPESVEAGAVFAEIGPRMAELSGSRLA
                     AQQQMEGLLAPHRPKEPAWFLATVGVSPDHQGKGLGSAVVLPGVEAAERAGVPAFLETS
                     APRNLPFYERLGFTVTADVEVPEGPRTWCMTRKPGA"
     primer_bind     complement(1278..1297)
                     /label=Puro-R
                     /note="Puromycin resistance gene, reverse primer. Also
                     called puro-variant-R"
     primer_bind     1774..1794
                     /label=Puro-F
                     /note="Puromycin resistance gene, forward primer"
     misc_feature    1893..2481
                     /label=WPRE
                     /note="woodchuck hepatitis virus posttranscriptional
                     regulatory element"
     primer_bind     complement(1946..1966)
                     /label=WPRE-R
                     /note="WPRE, reverse primer"
     CDS             complement(2364..2375)
                     /codon_start=1
                     /product="Factor Xa recognition and cleavage site"
                     /label=Factor Xa site
                     /translation="IEGR"
     LTR             2553..2786
                     /label=3' LTR (Delta-U3)
                     /note="self-inactivating 3' long terminal repeat (LTR) from
                     HIV-1"
     polyA_signal    2864..2985
                     /label=SV40 poly(A) signal
                     /note="SV40 polyadenylation signal"
     primer_bind     complement(2901..2920)
                     /label=SV40pA-R
                     /note="SV40 polyA, reverse primer"
     primer_bind     2955..2974
                     /label=EBV-rev
                     /note="SV40 polyA terminator, reverse primer"
     rep_origin      3025..3160
                     /label=SV40 ori
                     /note="SV40 origin of replication"
     primer_bind     3087..3106
                     /label=SV40pro-F
                     /note="SV40 promoter/origin, forward primer"
     primer_bind     complement(3180..3199)
                     /label=T7
                     /note="T7 promoter, forward primer"
     promoter        complement(3181..3199)
                     /label=T7 promoter
                     /note="promoter for bacteriophage T7 RNA polymerase"
     primer_bind     complement(3209..3226)
                     /label=M13 Forward
                     /note="In lacZ gene. Also called M13-F20 or M13 (-21)
                     Forward"
     primer_bind     complement(3209..3225)
                     /label=M13 fwd
                     /note="common sequencing primer, one of multiple similar
                     variants"
     primer_bind     complement(3218..3240)
                     /label=M13/pUC Forward
                     /note="In lacZ gene"
     rep_origin      3367..3822
                     /direction=RIGHT
                     /label=f1 ori
                     /note="f1 bacteriophage origin of replication; arrow
                     indicates direction of (+) strand synthesis"
     primer_bind     complement(3454..3473)
                     /label=F1ori-R
                     /note="F1 origin, reverse primer"
     primer_bind     3664..3685
                     /label=F1ori-F
                     /note="F1 origin, forward primer"
     promoter        3848..3952
                     /gene="bla"
                     /label=AmpR promoter
     CDS             3953..4813
                     /codon_start=1
                     /gene="bla"
                     /product="beta-lactamase"
                     /label=AmpR
                     /note="confers resistance to ampicillin, carbenicillin, and
                     related antibiotics"
                     /translation="MSIQHFRVALIPFFAAFCLPVFAHPETLVKVKDAEDQLGARVGYI
                     ELDLNSGKILESFRPEERFPMMSTFKVLLCGAVLSRIDAGQEQLGRRIHYSQNDLVEYS
                     PVTEKHLTDGMTVRELCSAAITMSDNTAANLLLTTIGGPKELTAFLHNMGDHVTRLDRW
                     EPELNEAIPNDERDTTMPVAMATTLRKLLTGELLTLASRQQLIDWMEADKVAGPLLRSA
                     LPAGWFIADKSGAGERGSRGIIAALGPDGKPSRIVVIYTTGSQATMDERNRQIAEIGAS
                     LIKHW"
     primer_bind     complement(4171..4190)
                     /label=Amp-R
                     /note="Ampicillin resistance gene, reverse primer"
     rep_origin      4984..5572
                     /direction=RIGHT
                     /label=ori
                     /note="high-copy-number ColE1/pMB1/pBR322/pUC origin of
                     replication"
     primer_bind     5473..5492
                     /label=pBR322ori-F
                     /note="pBR322 origin, forward primer"
     primer_bind     5726..5743
                     /label=L4440
                     /note="L4440 vector, forward primer"
     protein_bind    5860..5881
                     /label=CAP binding site
                     /bound_moiety="E. coli catabolite activator protein"
                     /note="CAP binding activates transcription in the presence
                     of cAMP."
     promoter        5896..5926
                     /label=lac promoter
                     /note="promoter for the E. coli lac operon"
     protein_bind    5934..5950
                     /label=lac operator
                     /bound_moiety="lac repressor encoded by lacI"
                     /note="The lac repressor binds to the lac operator to
                     inhibit transcription in E. coli. This inhibition can be
                     relieved by adding lactose or
                     isopropyl-beta-D-thiogalactopyranoside (IPTG)."
     primer_bind     5939..5961
                     /label=M13/pUC Reverse
                     /note="In lacZ gene"
     primer_bind     5958..5974
                     /label=M13 rev
                     /note="common sequencing primer, one of multiple similar
                     variants"
     primer_bind     5958..5974
                     /label=M13 Reverse
                     /note="In lacZ gene. Also called M13-rev"
     primer_bind     5993..6013
                     /label=T3
                     /note="T3 promoter, forward primer"
     promoter        5995..6013
                     /label=T3 promoter
                     /note="promoter for bacteriophage T3 RNA polymerase"
     promoter        6041..6267
                     /label=RSV promoter
                     /note="Rous sarcoma virus enhancer/promoter"
     LTR             6268..6448
                     /label=5' LTR (truncated)
                     /note="truncated 5' long terminal repeat (LTR) from HIV-1"
     misc_feature    6495..6620
                     /label=HIV-1 Psi
                     /note="packaging signal of human immunodeficiency virus
                     type 1"
     misc_feature    7113..7346
                     /label=RRE
                     /note="The Rev response element (RRE) of HIV-1 allows for
                     Rev-dependent mRNA export from the nucleus to the
                     cytoplasm."
     CDS             7531..7575
                     /codon_start=1
                     /product="antigenic peptide corresponding to amino acids
                     655 to 669 of the HIV envelope protein gp41 (Lutje Hulsik
                     et al., 2013)"
                     /label=gp41 peptide
                     /note="recognized by the 2H10 single-chain llama nanobody"
                     /translation="KNEQELLELDKWASL"
     promoter        7753..7993
                     /label=U6 promoter
                     /note="RNA polymerase III promoter for human U6 snRNA"
     primer_bind     7753..7773
                     /label=hU6-F
                     /note="Human U6 promoter, forward primer"
     primer_bind     7924..7943
                     /label=LKO.1 5'
                     /note="Human U6 promoter, forward primer"
     misc_RNA        8023..8098
                     /label=gRNA scaffold
                     /note="guide RNA scaffold for the Streptococcus pyogenes
                     CRISPR/Cas9 system"
     misc_feature    8154..8271
                     /label=cPPT/CTS
                     /note="central polypurine tract and central termination
                     sequence of HIV-1"
ORIGIN
        1 cccgggtgca aagatggata aagttttaaa cagagaggaa tctttgcagc taatggacct
       61 tctaggtctt gaaaggagtg ggaattggct ccggtgcccg tcagtgggca gagcgcacat
      121 cgcccacagt ccccgagaag ttggggggag gggtcggcaa ttgatccggt gcctagagaa
      181 ggtggcgcgg ggtaaactgg gaaagtgatg tcgtgtactg gctccgcctt tttcccgagg
      241 gtgggggaga accgtatata agtgcagtag tcgccgtgaa cgttcttttt cgcaacgggt
      301 ttgccgccag aacacaggta agtgccgtgt gtggttcccg cgggcctggc ctctttacgg
      361 gttatggccc ttgcgtgcct tgaattactt ccacctggct gcagtacgtg attcttgatc
      421 ccgagcttcg ggttggaagt gggtgggaga gttcgaggcc ttgcgcttaa ggagcccctt
      481 cgcctcgtgc ttgagttgag gcctggcctg ggcgctgggg ccgccgcgtg cgaatctggt
      541 ggcaccttcg cgcctgtctc gctgctttcg ataagtctct agccatttaa aatttttgat
      601 gacctgctgc gacgcttttt ttctggcaag atagtcttgt aaatgcgggc caagatctgc
      661 acactggtat ttcggttttt ggggccgcgg gcggcgacgg ggcccgtgcg tcccagcgca
      721 catgttcggc gaggcggggc ctgcgagcgc ggccaccgag aatcggacgg gggtagtctc
      781 aagctggccg gcctgctctg gtgcctggcc tcgcgccgcc gtgtatcgcc ccgccctggg
      841 cggcaaggct ggcccggtcg gcaccagttg cgtgagcgga aagatggccg cttcccggcc
      901 ctgctgcagg gagctcaaaa tggaggacgc ggcgctcggg agagcgggcg ggtgagtcac
      961 ccacacaaag gaaaagggcc tttccgtcct cagccgtcgc ttcatgtgac tccacggagt
     1021 accgggcgcc gtccaggcac ctcgattagt tctcgagctt ttggagtacg tcgtctttag
     1081 gttgggggga ggggttttat gcgatggagt ttccccacac tgagtgggtg gagactgaag
     1141 ttaggccagc ttggcacttg atgtaattct ccttggaatt tgcccttttt gagtttggat
     1201 cttggttcat tctcaagcct cagacagtgg ttcaaagttt ttttcttcca tttcaggtgt
     1261 cgtgacgtac ggccaccatg accgagtaca agcccacggt gcgcctcgcc acccgcgacg
     1321 acgtccccag ggccgtacgc accctcgccg ccgcgttcgc cgactacccc gccacgcgcc
     1381 acaccgtcga tccggaccgc cacatcgagc gggtcaccga gctgcaagaa ctcttcctca
     1441 cgcgcgtcgg gctcgacatc ggcaaggtgt gggtcgcgga cgacggcgcc gccgtggcgg
     1501 tctggaccac gccggagagc gtcgaagcgg gggcggtgtt cgccgagatc ggcccgcgca
     1561 tggccgagtt gagcggttcc cggctggccg cgcagcaaca gatggaaggc ctcctggcgc
     1621 cgcaccggcc caaggagccc gcgtggttcc tggccaccgt cggagtctcg cccgaccacc
     1681 agggcaaggg tctgggcagc gccgtcgtgc tccccggagt ggaggcggcc gagcgcgccg
     1741 gggtgcccgc cttcctggag acctccgcgc cccgcaacct ccccttctac gagcggctcg
     1801 gcttcaccgt caccgccgac gtcgaggtgc ccgaaggacc gcgcacctgg tgcatgaccc
     1861 gcaagcccgg tgcctgaacg cgttaagtcg acaatcaacc tctggattac aaaatttgtg
     1921 aaagattgac tggtattctt aactatgttg ctccttttac gctatgtgga tacgctgctt
     1981 taatgccttt gtatcatgct attgcttccc gtatggcttt cattttctcc tccttgtata
     2041 aatcctggtt gctgtctctt tatgaggagt tgtggcccgt tgtcaggcaa cgtggcgtgg
     2101 tgtgcactgt gtttgctgac gcaaccccca ctggttgggg cattgccacc acctgtcagc
     2161 tcctttccgg gactttcgct ttccccctcc ctattgccac ggcggaactc atcgccgcct
     2221 gccttgcccg ctgctggaca ggggctcggc tgttgggcac tgacaattcc gtggtgttgt
     2281 cggggaaatc atcgtccttt ccttggctgc tcgcctgtgt tgccacctgg attctgcgcg
     2341 ggacgtcctt ctgctacgtc ccttcggccc tcaatccagc ggaccttcct tcccgcggcc
     2401 tgctgccggc tctgcggcct cttccgcgtc ttcgccttcg ccctcagacg agtcggatct
     2461 ccctttgggc cgcctccccg cgtcgacttt aagaccaatg acttacaagg cagctgtaga
     2521 tcttagccac tttttaaaag aaaagggggg actggaaggg ctaattcact cccaacgaag
     2581 acaagatctg ctttttgctt gtactgggtc tctctggtta gaccagatct gagcctggga
     2641 gctctctggc taactaggga acccactgct taagcctcaa taaagcttgc cttgagtgct
     2701 tcaagtagtg tgtgcccgtc tgttgtgtga ctctggtaac tagagatccc tcagaccctt
     2761 ttagtcagtg tggaaaatct ctagcagtac gtatagtagt tcatgtcatc ttattattca
     2821 gtatttataa cttgcaaaga aatgaatatc agagagtgag aggaacttgt ttattgcagc
     2881 ttataatggt tacaaataaa gcaatagcat cacaaatttc acaaataaag catttttttc
     2941 actgcattct agttgtggtt tgtccaaact catcaatgta tcttatcatg tctggctcta
     3001 gctatcccgc ccctaactcc gcccatcccg cccctaactc cgcccagttc cgcccattct
     3061 ccgccccatg gctgactaat tttttttatt tatgcagagg ccgaggccgc ctcggcctct
     3121 gagctattcc agaagtagtg aggaggcttt tttggaggcc tagggacgta cccaattcgc
     3181 cctatagtga gtcgtattac gcgcgctcac tggccgtcgt tttacaacgt cgtgactggg
     3241 aaaaccctgg cgttacccaa cttaatcgcc ttgcagcaca tccccctttc gccagctggc
     3301 gtaatagcga agaggcccgc accgatcgcc cttcccaaca gttgcgcagc ctgaatggcg
     3361 aatgggnnnn nnnnnnnnnn nnnnnnnnnn nnnnnnnnnn nnnnnnnnnn nnnnnnnnnn
     3421 nnnnnnnnnn nnnnnnnnnn nnnnnnnnnn nnnnnnnnnn nnnnnnnnnn nnnnnnnnnn
     3481 nnnnnnnnnn cnnnnnnnnn nnnnnnnnnn nnnnnnnnnn nnnnnnnnnn nnnnnnnnnn
     3541 nnnnnnnnnn nnnnnnnnnn nnnnnnnnnn nnnnnnnnnn nnannnnnnn nnnnnnnnnn
     3601 nnnnnnnnnn nnnnnnnnnn nnnnnnnnnn nncctttgac gttggagtcc acgttcttta
     3661 atagtggact cttgttccaa actggaacaa cactcaaccc tatctcggtc tattcttttg
     3721 atttataagg gattttgccg atttcggcct attggttaaa aaatgagctg atttaacaaa
     3781 aatttaacgc gaattttaac aaaatattaa cgcttacaat ttaggtggca cttttcgggg
     3841 aaatgtgcgc ggaaccccta tttgtttatt tttctaaata cattcaaata tgtatccgct
     3901 catgagacaa taaccctgat aaatgcttca ataatattga aaaaggaaga gtatgagtat
     3961 tcaacatttc cgtgtcgccc ttattccctt ttttgcggca ttttgccttc ctgtttttgc
     4021 tcacccagaa acgctggtga aagtaaaaga tgctgaagat cagttgggtg cacgagtggg
     4081 ttacatcgaa ctggatctca acagcggtaa gatccttgag agttttcgcc ccgaagaacg
     4141 ttttccaatg atgagcactt ttaaagttct gctatgtggc gcggtattat cccgtattga
     4201 cgccgggcaa gagcaactcg gtcgccgcat acactattct cagaatgact tggttgagta
     4261 ctcaccagtc acagaaaagc atcttacgga tggcatgaca gtaagagaat tatgcagtgc
     4321 tgccataacc atgagtgata acactgcggc caacttactt ctgacaacga tcggaggacc
     4381 gaaggagcta accgcttttt tgcacaacat gggggatcat gtaactcgcc ttgatcgttg
     4441 ggaaccggag ctgaatgaag ccataccaaa cgacgagcgt gacaccacga tgcctgtagc
     4501 aatggcaaca acgttgcgca aactattaac tggcgaacta cttactctag cttcccggca
     4561 acaattaata gactggatgg aggcggataa agttgcagga ccacttctgc gctcggccct
     4621 tccggctggc tggtttattg ctgataaatc tggagccggt gagcgtgggt ctcgcggtat
     4681 cattgcagca ctggggccag atggtaagcc ctcccgtatc gtagttatct acacgacggg
     4741 gagtcaggca actatggatg aacgaaatag acagatcgct gagataggtg cctcactgat
     4801 taagcattgg taactgtcag accaagttta ctcatatata ctttagattg atttaaaact
     4861 tcatttttaa tttaaaagga tctaggtgaa gatccttttt gataatctca tgaccaaaat
     4921 cccttaacgt gagttttcgt tccactgagc gtcagacccc gtagaaaaga tcaaaggatc
     4981 ttcttgagat cctttttttc tgcgcgtaat ctgctgcttg caaacaaaaa aaccaccgct
     5041 accagcggtg gtttgtttgc cggatcaaga gctaccaact ctttttccga aggtaactgg
     5101 cttcagcaga gcgcagatac caaatactgt tcttctagtg tagccgtagt taggccacca
     5161 cttcaagaac tctgtagcac cgcctacata cctcgctctg ctaatcctgt taccagtggc
     5221 tgctgccagt ggcgataagt cgtgtcttac cgggttggac tcaagacgat agttaccgga
     5281 taaggcgcag cggtcgggct gaacgggggg ttcgtgcaca cagcccagct tggagcgaac
     5341 gacctacacc gaactgagat acctacagcg tgagctatga gaaagcgcca cgcttcccga
     5401 agggagaaag gcggacaggt atccggtaag cggcagggtc ggaacaggag agcgcacgag
     5461 ggagcttcca gggggaaacg cctggtatct ttatagtcct gtcgggtttc gccacctctg
     5521 acttgagcgt cgatttttgt gatgctcgtc aggggggcgg agcctatgga aaaacgccag
     5581 caacgcggcc tttttacggt tcctggcctt ttgctggcct tttgctcaca tgttctttcc
     5641 tgcgttatcc cctgattctg tggataaccg tattaccgcc tttgagtgag ctgataccgc
     5701 tcgccgcagc cgaacgaccg agcgcagcga gtcagtgagc gaggaagcgg aagagcgccc
     5761 aatacgcaaa ccgcctctcc ccgcgcgttg gccgattcat taatgcagct ggcacgacag
     5821 gtttcccgac tggaaagcgg gcagtgagcg caacgcaatt aatgtgagtt agctcactca
     5881 ttaggcaccc caggctttac actttatgct tccggctcgt atgttgtgtg gaattgtgag
     5941 cggataacaa tttcacacag gaaacagcta tgaccatgat tacgccaagc gcgcaattaa
     6001 ccctcactaa agggaacaaa agctggagct gcaagcttaa tgtagtctta tgcaatactc
     6061 ttgtagtctt gcaacatggt aacgatgagt tagcaacatg ccttacaagg agagaaaaag
     6121 caccgtgcat gccgattggt ggaagtaagg tggtacgatc gtgccttatt aggaaggcaa
     6181 cagacgggtc tgacatggat tggacgaacc actgaattgc cgcattgcag agatattgta
     6241 tttaagtgcc tagctcgata cataaacggg tctctctggt tagaccagat ctgagcctgg
     6301 gagctctctg gctaactagg gaacccactg cttaagcctc aataaagctt gccttgagtg
     6361 cttcaagtag tgtgtgcccg tctgttgtgt gactctggta actagagatc cctcagaccc
     6421 ttttagtcag tgtggaaaat ctctagcagt ggcgcccgaa cagggacttg aaagcgaaag
     6481 ggaaaccaga ggagctctct cgacgcagga ctcggcttgc tgaagcgcgc acggcaagag
     6541 gcgaggggcg gcgactggtg agtacgccaa aaattttgac tagcggaggc tagaaggaga
     6601 gagatgggtg cgagagcgtc agtattaagc gggggagaat tagatcgcga tgggaaaaaa
     6661 ttcggttaag gccaggggga aagaaaaaat ataaattaaa acatatagta tgggcaagca
     6721 gggagctaga acgattcgca gttaatcctg gcctgttaga aacatcagaa ggctgtagac
     6781 aaatactggg acagctacaa ccatcccttc agacaggatc agaagaactt agatcattat
     6841 ataatacagt agcaaccctc tattgtgtgc atcaaaggat agagataaaa gacaccaagg
     6901 aagctttaga caagatagag gaagagcaaa acaaaagtaa gaccaccgca cagcaagcgg
     6961 ccgctgatct tcagacctgg aggaggagat atgagggaca attggagaag tgaattatat
     7021 aaatataaag tagtaaaaat tgaaccatta ggagtagcac ccaccaaggc aaagagaaga
     7081 gtggtgcaga gagaaaaaag agcagtggga ataggagctt tgttccttgg gttcttggga
     7141 gcagcaggaa gcactatggg cgcagcgtca atgacgctga cggtacaggc cagacaatta
     7201 ttgtctggta tagtgcagca gcagaacaat ttgctgaggg ctattgaggc gcaacagcat
     7261 ctgttgcaac tcacagtctg gggcatcaag cagctccagg caagaatcct ggctgtggaa
     7321 agatacctaa aggatcaaca gctcctgggg atttggggtt gctctggaaa actcatttgc
     7381 accactgctg tgccttggaa tgctagttgg agtaataaat ctctggaaca gatttggaat
     7441 cacacgacct ggatggagtg ggacagagaa attaacaatt acacaagctt aatacactcc
     7501 ttaattgaag aatcgcaaaa ccagcaagaa aagaatgaac aagaattatt ggaattagat
     7561 aaatgggcaa gtttgtggaa ttggtttaac ataacaaatt ggctgtggta tataaaatta
     7621 ttcataatga tagtaggagg cttggtaggt ttaagaatag tttttgctgt actttctata
     7681 gtgaatagag ttaggcaggg atattcacca ttatcgtttc agacccacct cccaaccccg
     7741 aggggaccca gagagggcct atttcccatg attccttcat atttgcatat acgatacaag
     7801 gctgttagag agataattag aattaatttg actgtaaaca caaagatatt agtacaaaat
     7861 acgtgacgta gaaagtaata atttcttggg tagtttgcag ttttaaaatt atgttttaaa
     7921 atggactatc atatgcttac cgtaacttga aagtatttcg atttcttggc tttatatatc
     7981 ttgtggaaag gacgaaacac cgtttatact ttcagtgttt aggttttaga gctagaaata
     8041 gcaagttaaa ataaggctag tccgttatca acttgaaaaa gtggcaccga gtcggtgctt
     8101 ttttaagctt ggcgtaacta gatcttgaga caaatggcag tattcatcca caattttaaa
     8161 agaaaagggg ggattggggg gtacagtgca ggggaaagaa tagtagacat aatagcaaca
     8221 gacatacaaa ctaaagaatt acaaaaacaa attacaaaaa ttcaaaattt tcgggtttat
     8281 tacagggaca gcagagatcc actttggcgc cggctcgagg ggg
//
