[The description below was written by a language model from this plasmid's Addgene catalogue record and the feature table of its GenBank file.]
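Description:
GK gRNA (BRDN0001148115) is a third-generation lentiviral guide RNA plasmid built on the lentiGuide-Puro backbone. It delivers a single CRISPR guide against human GK (also known as GK1 or GKD). The 8.3 kb circular construct is propagated in E. coli from a high-copy ColE1/pUC-type origin under ampicillin selection (AmpR, beta-lactamase). It also carries an f1 phage origin and an SV40 origin and poly(A) signal outside the viral region.

The transfer cassette begins with an RSV promoter fused to a truncated HIV-1 5' LTR, which makes genomic RNA production in packaging cells independent of Tat. It ends with a self-inactivating, U3-deleted 3' LTR. Between the LTRs lie the Psi packaging signal, the Rev response element for nuclear export of unspliced RNA, and a cPPT/CTS element, which aids nuclear import of the viral genome. The payload has two expression units. A human U6 RNA polymerase III promoter drives the GK-specific spacer fused to the Streptococcus pyogenes Cas9 guide scaffold. An EF-1-alpha promoter, with its intron A, expresses puromycin N-acetyltransferase so that transduced mammalian cells can be selected. A WPRE follows the puromycin gene to enhance transcript expression.

The guide was designed against several GK reference transcripts and is part of a human kinome gRNA collection. The plasmid does not encode Cas9, so it is meant to be used with a separate Cas9 lentivector or in cells that already express Cas9, typically for knockout of GK. The annotated Factor Xa site and gp41 peptide appear to be incidental sequence matches within the WPRE and HIV-derived regions rather than functional elements.
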