Addgene plasmid #76326: GK gRNA (BRDN0001148115)
Purpose: 3rd generation lentiviral gRNA plasmid targeting human GK
Depositing lab: John Doench & David Root. Depositing organization: Broad Institute. Publication: Optimized sgRNA design to maximize activity and minimize off-target effects of CRISPR-Cas9. Doench JG, Fusi N, Sullender M, Hegde M, Vaimberg EW, Donovan KF, Smith I, Tothova Z, Wilen C, Orchard R, Virgin HW, Listgarten J, Root DE. Nat Biotechnol. 2016 Jan 18. doi: 10.1038/nbt.3437. PubMed 26780180.
Backbone
  Vector backbone: lentiGuide-Puro
  Backbone manufacturer: Zhang Lab (Addgene plasmid # 52963)
  Vector type: Mammalian Expression, Lentiviral, CRISPR
  Selectable markers: Puromycin
Growth in bacteria
  Bacterial resistance: Ampicillin, 100 μg/mL
  Growth temperature: 37°C
  Growth strain: DH5alpha
  Copy number: High Copy
Gene/Insert
  Gene/Insert name: GK (alt names: GK; NM_000167.5)
  gRNA/shRNA sequence: TTTATACTTTCAGTGTTTAG
  Species: H. sapiens (human)
  Entrez Gene: GK (a.k.a. GK1, GKD)
  Promoter: hU6
  Cloning method: Unknown
  Sequencing primers: 5′ U6-F; 3′ pS2-R
Terms and licenses: Academic/Nonprofit Terms; Industry Terms: Not Available to Industry
Depositor comments: The gRNA was designed to target the following Genbank reference sequence(s): NM_000167.5,NM_001128127.2,NM_001205019.1,NM_203391.3. Note that this plasmid does NOT contain Cas9. It should be used in conjunction with lentiCas9-Blast (Addgene #52962) or otherwise with cell lines already expressing Cas9. Browse the full kinome gRNA library at http://www.addgene.org/pooled-library/broadgpp-human-kinome/ or visit http://www.broadinstitute.org/rnai/public/ for detailed protocols and information.
How to cite: GK gRNA (BRDN0001148115) was a gift from John Doench & David Root (Addgene plasmid # 76326 ; http://n2t.net/addgene:76326 ; RRID:Addgene_76326)
