>Addgene plasmid #76326 | GK gRNA (BRDN0001148115) | depositor partial sequence | sequence record 143786 | Target Sequence
TTTATACTTTCAGTGTTTAG
