>Addgene plasmid #76326 | GK gRNA (BRDN0001148115) | addgene partial sequence | sequence record 185625 | hU6-F
TAGAAAGTAATAATTTCTTGGGTAGTTTGCAGTTTTAAAATTATGTTTTAAAATGGACTATCATATGCTT
ACCGTAACTTGAAAGTATTTCGATTTCTTGGCTTTATATATCTTGTGGAAAGGACGAAACACCGTTTATA
CTTTCAGTGTTTAGGTTTTAGAGCTAGAAATAGCAAGTTAAAATAAGGCTAGTCCGTTATCAACTTGAAA
AAGTGGCACCGAGTCGGTGCTTTTTTAAGCTTGGCGTAACTAGATCTTGAGACAAATGGCAGTATTCATC
CACAATTTTAAAAGAAAAGGGGGGATTGGGGGGTACAGTGCAGGGGAAAGAATAGTAGACATAATAGCAA
CAGACATACAAACTAAAGAATTACAAAAACAAATTACAAAAATTCAAAATTTTCGGGTTTATTACAGGGA
CAGCAGAGATCCACTTTGGCGCCGGCTCGAGGGGGCCCGGGTGCAAAGATGGATAAAGTTTTAAACAGAG
AGGAATCTTTGCAGCTAATGGACCTTCTAGGTCTTGAAAGGAGTGGGAATTGGCTCCGGTGCCCGTCAGT
GGGCAGAGCG
